>Addgene plasmid #57342 | mEos2-ALK1-N-13 | depositor partial sequence | sequence record 88477 | insert sequence
AGTGACGTCAGATCCGCTAGCGCTACCGGACTCAGATCTCGAGCTCAAGCTTCGAATTCACCGCCATGAC
CTTGGGCTCCCCCAGGAAAGGCCTTCTGATGCTGCTGATGGCCTTGGTGACCCAGGGAGACCCTGTGAAG
CCGTCTCGGGGCCCGCTGGTGACCTGCACGTGTGAGAGCCCACATTGCAAGGGGCCTACCTGCCGGGGGG
CCTGGTGCACAGTAGTGCTGGTGCGGGAGGAGGGGAGGCACCCCCAGGAACATCGGGGCTGCGGGAACTT
GCACAGGGAGCTCTGCAGGGGGCGCCCCACCGAGTTCGTCAACCACTACTGCTGCGACAGCCACCTCTGC
AACCACAACGTGTCCCTGGTGCTGGAGGCCACCCAACCTCCTTCGGAGCAGCCGGGAACAGATGGCCAGC
TGGCCCTGATCCTGGGCCCCGTGCTGGCCTTGCTGGCCCTGGTGGCCCTGGGTGTCCTGGGCCTGTGGCA
TGTCCGACGGAGGCAGGAGAAGCAGCGTGGCCTGCACAGCGAGCTGGGAGAGTCCAGTCTCATCCTGAAA
GCATCTGAGCAGGGCGACAGCATGTTGGGGGACCTCCTGGACAGTGACTGCACCACAGGGAGTGGCTCAG
GGCTCCCCTTCCTGGTGCAGAGGACAGTGGCACGGCAGGTTGCCTTGGTGGAGTGTGTGGGAAAAGGCCG
CTATGGCGAAGTGTGGCGGGGCTTGTGGCACGGTGAGAGTGTGGCCGTCAAGATCTTCTCCTCGAGGGAT
GAACAGTCCTGGTTCCGGGAGACTGAGATCTATAACACAGTGTTGCTCAGACACGACAACATCCTAGGCT
TCATCGCCTCAGACATGACCTCCCGCAACTCGAGCACGCAGCTGTGGCTCATCACGCACTACCACGAGCA
CGGCTCCCTCTACGACTTTCTGCAGAGACAGACGCTGGAGCCCCATCTGGCTCTGAGGCTAGCTGTGTCC
GCGGCATGCGGCCTGGCGCACCTGCACGTGGAGATCTTCGGTACACAGGGCAAACCAGCCATTGCCCACC
GCGACTTCAAGAGCCGCAATGTGCTGGTCAAGAGCAACCTGCAGTGTTGCATCGCCGACCTGGGCCTGGC
TGTGATGCACTCACAGGGCAGCGATTACCTGGACATCGGCAACAACCCGAGAGTGGGCACCAAGCGGTAC
ATGGCACCCGAGGTGCTGGACGAGCAGATCCGCACGGACTGCTTTGAGTCCTACAAGTGGACTGACATCT
GGGCCTTTGGCCTGGTGCTGTGGGAGATTGCCCGCCGGACCATCGTGAATGGCATCGTGGAGGACTATAG
ACCACCCTTCTATGATGTGGTGCCCAATGACCCCAGCTTTGAGGACATGAAGAAGGTGGTGTGTGTGGAT
CAGCAGACCCCCACCATCCCTAACCGGCTGGCTGCAGACCCGGTCCTCTCAGGCCTAGCTCAGATGATGC
GGGAGTGCTGGTACCCAAACCCCTCTGCCCGACTCACCGCGCTGCGGATCAAGAAGACACTACAAAAAAT
TAGCAACAGTCCAGAGAAGCCTAAAGTGATTCAAGGCAGCGCAGGCGGAAGCGGGGATCCACCGGTCGCC
ACCATGAGTGCGATTAAGCCAGACATGAAGATCAAACTCCGTATGGAAGGCAACGTAAACGGGCACCACT
TTGTGATCGACGGAGATGGTACAGGCAAGCCTTTTGAGGGAAAACAGAGTATGGATCTTGAAGTCAAAGA
GGGCGGACCTCTGCCTTTTGCCTTTGATATCCTGACCACTGCATTCCATTACGGCAACAGGGTATTCGCC
AAATATCCAGACAACATACAAGACTATTTTAAGCAGTCGTTTCCTAAGGGGTATTCGTGGGAACGAAGCT
TGACTTTCGAAGACGGGGGCATTTGCATTGCCAGAAACGACATAACAATGGAAGGGGACACTTTCTATAA
TAAAGTTCGATTTTATGGTACCAACTTTCCCGCCAATGGTCCAGTTATGCAGAAGAAGACGCTGAAATGG
GAGCCCTCCACTGAGAAAATGTATGTGCGTGATGGAGTGCTGACGGGTGATATTCATATGGCTTTGTTGC
TTGAAGGAAATGCCCATTACCGATGTGACTTCAGAACTACTTACAAAGCTAAGGAGAAGGGTGTCAAGTT
ACCAGGCTACCACTTTGTGGACCACTGCATTGAGATTTTAAGCCATGACAAAGATTACAACAAGGTTAAG
CTGTATGAGCATGCTGTTGCTCATTCTGGATTGCCTGACAATGCCAGACGATAAGCGGCCGCGACTCTAG
ATCATAATCAGCCATACCACATGTAGAGTTTGCC
