>Addgene plasmid #57342 | mEos2-ALK1-N-13 | addgene partial sequence | sequence record 151693 | AllEos-R 5'-GTACCATCTCCGTCGATCAC-3'
TACGGAGTTTGATCTTCATGTCTGGCTTAATCGCACTCATGGTGGCGACCGGTGGATCCCCGCTTCCGCC
TGCGCTGCCTTGAATCCCTTTAGGCTTCTCTGGACTGTTGCTAATTTTTTGTAGTGTCTTCTTGATCCGC
AGCGCGGTGAGTCGGGCAGAGGGGTTTGGGTACCAGCACTCCCGCATCATCTGAGCTAGGCCTGAGAGGA
CCGGGTCTGCAGCCAGCCGGTTAGGGATGGTGGGGGTCTGCTGATCCACACACACCACCTTCTTCATGTC
CTCAAAGCTGGGGTCATTGGGCACCACATCATAGAAGGGTGGTCTATAGTCCTCCACGATGCCATTCACG
ATGGTCCGGCGGGCAATCTCCCACAGCACCAGGCCAAAGGCCCAGATGTCAGTCCACTTGTAGGACTCAA
AGCAGTCCGTGCGGATCTGCTCGTCCAGCACCTCGGGTGCCATGTACCGCTTGGTGCCCACTCTCGGGTT
GTTGCCGATGTCCAGGTAATCGCTGCCCTGTGAGTGCATCACAGCCAGGCCCAGGTCGGCGATGCAACAC
TGCAGGTTGCTCTTGACCAGCACATTGCGGCTCTTGAAGTCGCGGTGGGCAATGGCTGGTTTGCCCTGTG
TACCGAAGATCTCCACGTGCAGGTGCGCCAGGCCGCATGCCGCGGACACAGCTAGCCTCAGAGCCAGATG
GGGCTCCAGCGTCTGTCTCTGCAGAAAGTCGTAGAGGGAGCCGTGCTCGTGGTAGTGCGTGATGAGCCAC
AGCTGCGTGCTCGAGTTGCGGGAGGTCATGTCTGAGGCGATGAAGCCTAGGATGTTGTCGTGTCTGAGCA
ACACTGTGTTATAGATCTCA
