[The description below was written by a language model from this plasmid's Addgene catalogue record.]
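Description:
mEos2-ALK1-N-13 is a mammalian expression plasmid built on the mEos2-N1 backbone (about 4.75 kb without the insert), an N1-style fusion vector in which a gene of interest is placed upstream of the fluorescent protein coding sequence. It is maintained as a high-copy plasmid in E. coli under kanamycin selection, and it carries a neomycin resistance marker, so transfected mammalian cells can be selected with G418 to obtain stable lines. No feature table accompanies the record, so the replication origins and the exact arrangement of the resistance cassette are not stated. The use of an SV40 polyadenylation-region sequencing primer suggests an SV40 polyA signal downstream of the fusion.

The insert is human ALK1, listed under the alternate name NM_001077401, expressed from the CMV promoter, a strong constitutive promoter in most mammalian cell types. mEos2 is fused to the C terminus of ALK1. The "13" in the name may refer to a linker length between the two parts, but the record does not say so, and the cloning method is recorded as unknown. mEos2 is a monomeric photoconvertible fluorescent protein: its native green form has excitation/emission of 505/516 nm, and near-UV illumination converts it to a red form at 569/581 nm, matching the paired values in the record. The stated purpose is labelling a membrane receptor, so the construct serves as a localization marker for ALK1 in cells. Photoconversion makes such fusions suited to optical highlighting, tracking of protein subpopulations and single-molecule localization microscopy such as PALM, although the record names no specific application.
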