Addgene plasmid #57342: mEos2-ALK1-N-13
Purpose: Localization: Membrane Receptor, Excitation: 505 / 569, Emission: 516 / 581
Depositing lab: Michael Davidson. Depositing organization: Florida State University, Tallahassee.
Backbone
  Vector backbone: mEos2-N1
  Backbone size w/o insert (bp): 4750
  Vector type: Mammalian Expression
  Selectable markers: Neomycin (select with G418)
Growth in bacteria
  Bacterial resistance: Kanamycin, 50 μg/mL
  Growth temperature: 37°C
  Growth strain: DH5alpha
  Copy number: High Copy
Gene/Insert
  Gene/Insert name: ALK1 (alt name: NM_001077401)
  Species: H. sapiens (human)
  Promoter: CMV
  Tag / fusion protein: mEos2 (C terminal on backbone)
  Cloning method: Unknown
  Sequencing primers: 5′ CMV-F; 3′ SV40pA-R
Terms and licenses: Academic/Nonprofit Terms; Industry Terms
Depositor comments: . Excitation = 505 / 569; Emission = 516 / 581
How to cite: mEos2-ALK1-N-13 was a gift from Michael Davidson (Addgene plasmid # 57342)
